>Addgene plasmid #241077 | pDMJ2-SARS-CoV-2-Spike (BA.2.75-4b) | addgene full sequence | sequence record 486202 | Addgene NGS Result
ATGTTCGTGTTTCTGGTTCTTCTTCCCCTGGTGTCTAGTCAGTGCGTCAACTTGATCACGCGAACACAGA
GCTACACCAATTCCTTTACACGAGGCGTCTACTATCCCGACAAGGTGTTCCGAAGCAGTGTTTTGCACTC
CACGCAGGACCTTTTCTTGCCCTTCTTCTCAAATGTGACTTGGTTTCATGCAATACACGTATCCGGGACT
AATGGCACTAAGAGATTCGACAATCCCGTGTTGCCTTTTAACGACGGCGTGTATTTTGCCAGTACAGAAA
AGAGCAATATTATCCGGGGATGGATCTTCGGCACGACTCTGGATAGTAAAACACAATCCCTGCTGATCGT
GAATAATGCGACAAACGTCGTCATAAAAGTCTGCGAGTTCCAGTTCTGCAACGACCCTTTCCTCGACGTG
TATTACCATAACAACAATAAATCTCGGATGGAAAGTGAGCTGCGCGTGTACTCCAGTGCAAATAACTGTA
CTTTTGAGTACGTAAGCCAGCCTTTCCTGATGGACCTCGAAGGGAAACAGGGGAACTTTAAGAACCTGCG
CGAATTCGTGTTCAAGAACATCGACGGTTATTTTAAAATATACAGCAAGCACACCCCTGTGAACCTGGGC
AGAGATTTGCCACAAGGTTTTAGCGCCCTGGAACCCCTCGTGGACCTTCCTATCGGCATCAACATCACGC
GCTTCCAAACTCTGCTCGCACTGCATCGGTCTTATCTGACCCCTGGAGATTCATCCTCAAGCTGGACCGC
GGGTGCTGCTGCATATTATGTGGGATATCTGCAGCCTAGGACCTTCCTGCTCAAATACAACGAGAACGGC
ACCATCACTGACGCTGTTGATTGCGCGCTGGACCCATTGTCTGAAACCAAATGCACACTGAAAAGCTTCA
CAGTCGAGAAGGGCATTTACCAGACGAGCAACTTCAGAGTTCAGCCCACAGAGAGCATCGTTCGCTTCCC
CAACATTACCAATTTGTGCCCATTCCACGAGGTCTTTAACGCAACTAGATTTGCCAGTGTTTACGCCTGG
AACAGGAAACGGATATCCAATTGCGTGGCCGATTACAGCGTACTGTACAATTTCGCTCCCTTTTTCGCCT
TTAAATGCTACGGTGTCTCCCCTACGAAGCTGAATGATCTGTGCTTTACTAATGTCTATGCGGACAGCTT
CGTTATTAGAGGTAACGAGGTCAGCCAAATCGCCCCAGGGCAGACTGGAAACATAGCCGACTACAATTAC
AAACTGCCAGATGATTTCACCGGCTGCGTCATCGCCTGGAACTCCAATAAGCTCGATAGTAAAGTGAGCG
GCAATTACAACTATCGGTATAGGCTGTTTCGAAAGAGCAAGCTGAAACCTTTTGAGCGGGACATTTCAAC
AGAGATCTACCAGGCCGGAAACAAGCCCTGCAACGGGGTCGCCGGGTTCAATTGTTACTTCCCGCTGCGG
AGCTATGGATTTCGGCCGACTTACGGCGTTGGCCACCAGCCATATCGGGTGGTGGTGCTGTCATTTGAGC
TGCTTCATGCGCCTGCTACAGTATGTGGGCCTAAACTGTCTACCAATCTGGTGAAAAATAAGTGCGTGAA
CTTCAACTTCAATGGCCTCACCGGGACAGGCGTGTTGACAGAATCCAATAAGAAATTCCTGCCATTCCAG
CAGTTCGGCAGGGATATCGCAGACACGACCGATGCGGTGCGAGATCCCCAGACATTGGAGATTCTGGACA
TTACTCCTTGTTCTTTTGGAGGAGTGAGTGTTATTACTCCCGGCACAAATACCTCAAATCAAGTCGCTGT
GCTGTATCAAGGTGTAAACTGTACCGAGGTCCCCGTGGCTATTCACGCCGACCAGCTGACCCCAACATGG
CGGGTATACAGCACCGGTTCTAATGTATTCCAGACCAGAGCCGGCTGCCTCATTGGAGCCGAGTACGTGA
ACAACTCTTATGAATGTGATATACCGATTGGAGCAGGTATCTGCGCCTCTTATCAGACCCAGACAAAGAG
CCACAGAAGGGCTAGGAGCGTGGCCTCCCAGTCCATAATCGCCTATACAATGTCACTGGGGGCTGAAAAT
TCAGTGGCATACAGTAACAACTCTATCGCTATCCCCACAAATTTTACCATCTCTGTGACTACAGAGATCC
TGCCAGTGTCTATGACTAAAACCTCCGTGGACTGTACCATGTACATCTGTGGTGATAGCACCGAATGTTC
CAACCTGCTCCTGCAGTACGGCAGCTTCTGCACACAGCTGAAGAGGGCACTGACAGGAATCGCCGTCGAA
CAGGATAAGAACACTCAGGAGGTGTTTGCGCAGGTTAAGCAGATTTACAAGACGCCACCAATCAAGTACT
TCGGTGGGTTCAATTTCTCTCAAATTCTGCCTGATCCTTCTAAGCCATCTAAGCGGAGCTTTATAGAGGA
TTTGCTCTTTAATAAGGTGACCCTCGCCGATGCTGGATTTATTAAGCAGTATGGCGACTGTTTGGGAGAC
ATTGCTGCTCGCGATCTGATATGTGCCCAGAAATTCAACGGGCTGACCGTACTCCCACCGCTGCTCACTG
ATGAGATGATCGCACAATATACCAGCGCCCTGCTGGCCGGCACTATTACATCCGGCTGGACGTTCGGAGC
AGGAGCCGCACTGCAAATACCTTTTGCCATGCAGATGGCATATCGCTTCAATGGGATCGGGGTGACCCAG
AACGTCCTGTACGAAAACCAGAAACTTATCGCTAACCAGTTCAATTCCGCCATTGGTAAAATCCAGGACA
GCTTGAGTTCCACAGCCAGCGCCCTCGGGAAATTGCAAGATGTAGTCAATCACAATGCACAAGCCCTGAA
TACTCTCGTCAAGCAACTGTCATCCAAGTTCGGTGCTATATCCTCCGTGCTGAATGATATCCTTAGTAGA
TTGGATAAGGTGGAGGCAGAAGTCCAGATCGACCGGCTTATTACTGGAAGGCTGCAGAGTCTGCAGACGT
ACGTCACGCAGCAGCTTATCAGAGCCGCCGAGATTAGAGCATCTGCGAATCTGGCTGCTACAAAGATGAG
TGAATGCGTGCTCGGGCAATCAAAGCGGGTCGACTTTTGTGGGAAGGGGTACCACCTCATGAGCTTCCCC
CAATCCGCCCCACATGGCGTTGTGTTCCTGCATGTTACTTACGTTCCCGCTCAAGAGAAGAACTTTACTA
CCGCTCCGGCGATCTGCCACGACGGTAAGGCACACTTTCCACGCGAAGGCGTCTTTGTTAGCAATGGAAC
ACACTGGTTTGTTACCCAGAGGAACTTTTATGAGCCCCAGATAATCACAACCGACAACACATTCGTATCT
GGGAACTGTGACGTAGTTATTGGGATCGTGAACAACACCGTGTACGATCCTCTCCAACCGGAACTTGACT
CTTTCAAGGAGGAACTGGATAAGTACTTTAAGAATCACACCTCACCCGATGTTGACCTCGGCGACATTTC
AGGAATTAATGCTAGCGTGGTGAACATCCAGAAAGAGATTGATAGACTTAACGAAGTGGCCAAGAACCTC
AACGAATCACTTATTGACCTGCAGGAGCTGGGAAAATATGAGCAGTACATTAAATGGCCTTGGTACATTT
GGCTGGGCTTTATAGCAGGCCTGATCGCTATCGTCATGGTGACCATCATGCTTTGTTGTATGACTAGCTG
CTGCAGCTGCCTCAAGGGCTGTTGTAGCTGCGGCTCTTGCTGTAAATAATGATGAGGATCCAGATCTGCT
GTGCCTTCTAGTTGCCAGCCATCTGTTGTTTGCCCCTCCCCCGTGCCTTCCTTGACCCTGGAAGGTGCCA
CTCCCACTGTCCTTTCCTAATAAAATGAGGAAATTGCATCGCATTGTCTGAGTAGGTGTCATTCTATTCT
GGGGGGTGGGGTGGGGCAGGACAGCAAGGGGGAGGATTGGGAAGACAATAGCAGGCATGCTGGGGATGCG
GTGGGCTCTATGGGTACCCAGGTGCTGAAGAATTGACCCGGTTCCTCCTGGGCCAGAAAGAAGCAGGCAC
ATCCCCTTCTCTGTGACACACCCTGTCCACGCCCCTGGTTCTTAGTTCCAGCCCCACTCATAGGACACTC
ATAGCTCAGGAGGGCTCCGCCTTCAATCCCACCCGCTAAAGTACTTGGAGCGGTCTCTCCCTCCCTCATC
AGCCCACCAAACCAAACCTAGCCTCCAAGAGTGGGAAGAAATTAAAGCAAGATAGGCTATTAAGTGCAGA
GGGAGAGAAAATGCCTCCAACATGTGAGGAAGTAATGAGAGAAATCATAGAATTTTAAGGCCATGATTTA
AGGCCAATCGGAAAGAACATGTGAGCAAAAGGCCAGCAAAAGGCCAGGAACCGTAAAAAGGCCGCGTTGC
TGGCGTTTTTCCATAGGCTCCGCCCCCCTGACGAGCATCACAAAAATCGACGCTCAAGTCAGAGGTGGCG
AAACCCGACAGGACTATAAAGATACCAGGCGTTTCCCCCTGGAAGCTCCCTCGTGCGCTCTCCTGTTCCG
ACCCTGCCGCTTACCGGATACCTGTCCGCCTTTCTCCCTTCGGGAAGCGTGGCGCTTTCTCATAGCTCAC
GCTGTAGGTATCTCAGTTCGGTGTAGGTCGTTCGCTCCAAGCTGGGCTGTGTGCACGAACCCCCCGTTCA
GCCCGACCGCTGCGCCTTATCCGGTAACTATCGTCTTGAGTCCAACCCGGTAAGACACGACTTATCGCCA
CTGGCAGCAGCCACTGGTAACAGGATTAGCAGAGCGAGGTATGTAGGCGGTGCTACAGAGTTCTTGAAGT
GGTGGCCTAACTACGGCTACACTAGAAGAACAGTATTTGGTATCTGCGCTCTGCTGAAGCCAGTTACCTT
CGGAAAAAGAGTTGGTAGCTCTTGATCCGGCAAACAAACCACCGCTGGTAGCGGTGGTTTTTTTGTTTGC
AAGCAGCAGATTACGCGCAGAAAAAAAGGATCTCAAGAAGATCCTTTGATCTTTTCTACGGGGTCTGACG
CTCAGTGGAACGAAAACTCACGTTAAGGGATTTTGGTCATGAGATTATCAAAAAGGATCTTCACCTAGAT
CCTTTTAAATTAAAAATGAAGTTTTAAATCAATCTAAAGTATATATGAGTAAACTTGGTCTGACAGTTAC
CAATGCTTAATCAGTGAGGCACCTATCTCAGCGATCTGTCTATTTCGTTCATCCATAGTTGCCTGACTCC
CCGTCGTGTAGATAACTACGATACGGGAGGGCTTACCATCTGGCCCCAGTGCTGCAATGATACCGCGAGA
CCCACGCTCACCGGCTCCAGATTTATCAGCAATAAACCAGCCAGCCGGAAGGGCCGAGCGCAGAAGTGGT
CCTGCAACTTTATCCGCCTCCATCCAGTCTATTAATTGTTGCCGGGAAGCTAGAGTAAGTAGTTCGCCAG
TTAATAGTTTGCGCAACGTTGTTGCCATTGCTACAGGCATCGTGGTGTCACGCTCGTCGTTTGGTATGGC
TTCATTCAGCTCCGGTTCCCAACGATCAAGGCGAGTTACATGATCCCCCATGTTGTGCAAAAAAGCGGTT
AGCTCCTTCGGTCCTCCGATCGTTGTCAGAAGTAAGTTGGCCGCAGTGTTATCACTCATGGTTATGGCAG
CACTGCATAATTCTCTTACTGTCATGCCATCCGTAAGATGCTTTTCTGTGACTGGTGAGTACTCAACCAA
GTCATTCTGAGAATAGTGTATGCGGCGACCGAGTTGCTCTTGCCCGGCGTCAATACGGGATAATACCGCG
CCACATAGCAGAACTTTAAAAGTGCTCATCATTGGAAAACGTTCTTCGGGGCGAAAACTCTCAAGGATCT
TACCGCTGTTGAGATCCAGTTCGATGTAACCCACTCGTGCACCCAACTGATCTTCAGCATCTTTTACTTT
CACCAGCGTTTCTGGGTGAGCAAAAACAGGAAGGCAAAATGCCGCAAAAAAGGGAATAAGGGCGACACGG
AAATGTTGAATACTCATACTCTTCCTTTTTCAATATTATTGAAGCATTTATCAGGGTTATTGTCTCATGA
GCGGATACATATTTGAATGTATTTAGAAAAATAAACAAATAGGGGTTCCGCGCACATTTCCCCGAAAAGT
GCCACCTGACGTCCCAATGATTGCACCATATGCGGTGTGAAATACCGCACAGATGCGTAAGGAGAAAATA
CCGCATCAGATTGGCTATTGGCCATTGCATACGTTGTATCCATATCATAATATGTACATTTATATTGGCT
CATGTCCAACATTACCGCCATGTTGACATTGATTATTGACTAGTTATTAATAGTAATCAATTACGGGGTC
ATTAGTTCATAGCCCATATATGGAGTTCCGCGTTACATAACTTACGGTAAATGGCCCGCCTGGCTGACCG
CCCAACGACCCCCGCCCATTGACGTCAATAATGACGTATGTTCCCATAGTAACGCCAATAGGGACTTTCC
ATTGACGTCAATGGGTGGAGTATTTACGGTAAACTGCCCACTTGGCAGTACATCAAGTGTATCATATGCC
AAGTACGCCCCCTATTGACGTCAATGACGGTAAATGGCCCGCCTGGCATTATGCCCAGTACATGACCTTA
TGGGACTTTCCTACTTGGCAGTACATCTACGTATTAGTCATCGCTATTACCATGGTGATGCGGTTTTGGC
AGTACATCAATGGGCGTGGATAGCGGTTTGACTCACGGGGATTTCCAAGTCTCCACCCCATTGACGTCAA
TGGGAGTTTGTTTTGGCACCAAAATCAACGGGACTTTCCAAAATGTCGTAACAACTCCGCCCCATTGACG
CAAATGGGCGGTAGGCGTGTACGGTGGGAGGTCTATATAAGCAGAGCTCGTTTAGTGAACCGTCAGATCG
CCTGGAGACGCCATCCACGCTGTTTTGACCTCCATAGAAGACACCGGGACCGATCCAGCCTCCATCGGCT
CGCATCTCTCCTTCACGCGCCCGCCGCCCTACCTGAGGCCGCCATCCACGCCGGTTGAGTCGCGTTCTGC
CGCCTCCCGCCTGTGGTGCCTCCTGAACTGCGTCCGCCGTCTAGGTAAGTTTAAAGCTCAGGTCGAGACC
GGGCCTTTGTCCGGCGCTCCCTTGGAGCCTACCTAGACTCAGCCGGCTCTCCACGCTTTGCCTGACCCTG
CTTGCTCAACTCTAGTTAACGGTGGAGGGCAGTGTAGTCTGAGCAGTACTCGTTGCTGCCGCGCGCGCCA
CCAGACATAATAGCTGACAGACTAACAGACTGTTCCTTTCCATGGGTCTTTTCTGCAGTCACCGTCGTCG
ACACGTGTGATCAGATATCGCGGCCGCTCTAGA
Features (pLannotate 1.2.2; 10 found; start..end, strand, type, name):
      1..3756    +  CDS            S: SPIKE_SARS2 - Experimental evidence at protein level: Swiss-Prot protein existence level 1. [Spike glycoprotein]: May down-regulate host tetherin (BST2) by lysosomal degradation, thereby counteracting its antiviral activity. From Severe acute respiratory syndrome coronavirus 2 (2019-nCoV) (SARS-CoV-2).
   3779..4003    +  polyA_signal   bGH poly(A) signal: bovine growth hormone polyadenylation signal
   4418..5006    -  rep_origin     ori: high-copy-number ColE1/pMB1/pBR322/pUC origin of replication
   5177..6037    -  CDS            AmpR: β-lactamase; bla; confers resistance to ampicillin, carbenicillin, and related antibiotics
   6038..6142    -  promoter       AmpR promoter: bla
   6182..6239    +  misc_feature   bom (fragment): basis of mobility region from pBR322
   6325..6704    +  enhancer       CMV enhancer: human cytomegalovirus immediate early enhancer
   6705..6908    +  promoter       CMV promoter: human cytomegalovirus (CMV) immediate early promoter
   6997..7224    +  LTR            5' LTR (truncated) (fragment): truncated 5' long terminal repeat (LTR) from human T-cell leukemia virus (HTLV) type 1
   7228..7338    +  intron         CMV intron (fragment): modified intron A from human cytomegalovirus
