[The description below was written by a language model from this plasmid's Addgene catalogue record and pLannotate feature annotations shown in this document.]
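Description:
pDMJ2-SARS-CoV-2-Spike (BA.2.75-4b) is a 7.4 kb mammalian expression plasmid on the pDMJ2 backbone that encodes a variant SARS-CoV-2 spike glycoprotein for producing pseudotyped virus. It is propagated in E. coli as a high-copy plasmid through a ColE1/pUC-type origin and selected with ampicillin via the β-lactamase gene and its native promoter. A short fragment of the pBR322 basis-of-mobility region is also annotated. No mammalian selection marker or reporter appears in the feature table, which fits transient transfection use.

The spike open reading frame, made by gene synthesis, is driven by the human cytomegalovirus immediate-early enhancer and promoter. Between the promoter and the coding sequence lie a fragment of the HTLV-1 5' LTR and a fragment of modified CMV intron A. Leader elements of this kind are commonly included to increase transcript processing and expression, and the LTR fragment here is not part of a packageable retroviral genome. Transcripts terminate at a bovine growth hormone polyadenylation signal. No epitope tags are annotated.

The insert carries the recorded set of Omicron BA.2.75-type changes across the N-terminal domain, receptor-binding domain and S2, including D614G, N501Y, G446S, N460K, the deletion of residues 24–26 and others, together with further substitutions such as K147N, L452R, Q493R and K529L. The "4b" designation and the associated publication title suggest a computationally designed spike intended to model antibody escape. Co-expressed with a viral core and reporter genome supplied from other plasmids, it provides the envelope protein for pseudovirus particles, which are typically used in entry and neutralization assays.
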