Addgene plasmid #241077: pDMJ2-SARS-CoV-2-Spike (BA.2.75-4b)
Purpose: Expresses SARS-CoV-2 spike (BA.2.75-4b) protein for creating pseudotyped virus
Depositing lab: Jeremy Luban. Depositing organization: University of Massachusetts, Worcester. Publication: Computationally designed proteins mimic antibody immune evasion in viral evolution. Youssef N, Gurev S, Ghantous F, Brock KP, Jaimes JA, Thadani NN, Dauphin A, Sherman AC, Yurkovetskiy L, Soto D, Estanboulieh R, Kotzen B, Notin P, Kollasch AW, Cohen AA, Dross SE, Erasmus J, Fuller DH, Bjorkman PJ, Lemieux JE, Luban J, Seaman MS, Marks DS. Immunity. 2025 May 6:S1074-7613(25)00178-5. doi: 10.1016/j.immuni.2025.04.015. PubMed 40345199.
Backbone
  Vector backbone: pDMJ2
  Vector type: Mammalian Expression
Growth in bacteria
  Bacterial resistance: Ampicillin, 100 μg/mL
  Growth temperature: 37°C
  Growth strain: DH5alpha
  Copy number: High Copy
Gene/Insert
  Gene/Insert name: Spike (BA.2.75-4b)
  Species: SARS-CoV-2
  Mutation: K147N,L452R,Q493R,K529L,T19I,L24del,P25del,P26del,A27S,G142D,W152R,F157L,I210V,V213G,G257S,G339H,S371F,S373P,S375F,T376A,D405N,R408S,K417N,N440K,G446S,N460K,S477N,T478K,E484A,Q498R,N501Y,Y505H,D614G,H655Y,N679K,P681H,N764K,D796Y,Q954H,N969K
  Entrez Gene: S (a.k.a. GU280_gp02, spike glycoprotein)
  Cloning method: Gene Synthesis
Terms and licenses: Academic/Nonprofit Terms; Industry Terms: Not Available to Industry
How to cite: pDMJ2-SARS-CoV-2-Spike (BA.2.75-4b) was a gift from Jeremy Luban (Addgene plasmid # 241077 ; http://n2t.net/addgene:241077 ; RRID:Addgene_241077)
